Addgene plasmid #15467: pCR-Flag-IKKalpha
Depositing lab: Hiroyasu Nakano. Depositing organization: Juntendo University. Publication: Differential regulation of IkappaB kinase alpha and beta by two upstream kinases, NF-kappaB-inducing kinase and mitogen-activated protein kinase/ERK kinase kinase-1. Nakano H, Shindo M, Sakon S, Nishinaka S, Mihara M, Yagita H, Okumura K. Proc Natl Acad Sci U S A. 1998 Mar 31. 95(7):3537-42. 10.1073/pnas.95.7.3537 PubMed 9520401.
Backbone
  Vector backbone: pCR3.1
  Backbone manufacturer: Invitrogen
  Backbone size w/o insert (bp): 5044
  Vector type: Mammalian Expression
  Selectable markers: Neomycin (select with G418)
Growth in bacteria
  Bacterial resistance: Ampicillin, 100 μg/mL
  Growth temperature: 37°C
  Growth strain: DH5alpha
  Copy number: High Copy
Gene/Insert
  Gene/Insert name: IkB kinase alpha (alt names: IKKalpha; CHUK)
  Species: M. musculus (mouse)
  Insert size (bp): 2200
  GenBank ID: NM_007700
  Entrez Gene: Chuk (a.k.a. AI256658, Chuk1, Fbx24, Fbxo24, IKBKA, IKK alpha, IKK1, Ikka, NFKBIKA)
  Tag / fusion protein: Flag (N terminal on backbone)
  Cloning method: Restriction Enzyme; 5′ cloning site EcoR1 (not destroyed); 3′ cloning site Xho1 (not destroyed)
  Sequencing primers: 5′ T7; 3′ pCR3.1 reverse
Terms and licenses: Academic/Nonprofit Terms; Industry Terms: Not Available to Industry
How to cite: pCR-Flag-IKKalpha was a gift from Hiroyasu Nakano (Addgene plasmid # 15467 ; http://n2t.net/addgene:15467 ; RRID:Addgene_15467)
