[The description below was written by a language model from this plasmid's Addgene catalogue record and pLannotate feature annotations shown in this document.]
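Description:
pCR-Flag-IKKalpha is a mammalian expression plasmid built on the Invitrogen pCR3.1 backbone that carries the mouse IκB kinase alpha coding sequence (IKKalpha, gene symbol Chuk) fused to an N-terminal FLAG epitope. The sequenced plasmid is about 7.3 kb, consistent with a roughly 5 kb backbone plus a roughly 2.2 kb insert cloned between EcoRI and XhoI sites, both of which are retained. In bacteria it replicates from a high-copy ColE1/pUC-type origin and is selected with ampicillin through the β-lactamase gene. An f1 origin is also present, which in principle allows single-stranded DNA production.

Expression in mammalian cells is driven by the human cytomegalovirus immediate early enhancer and promoter, and transcripts are terminated by the bovine growth hormone polyadenylation signal. The feature table annotates two adjacent partial FLAG matches immediately upstream of the Chuk open reading frame, which fits the backbone-encoded N-terminal tag in the catalogue entry, though the exact tag arrangement cannot be determined from the annotation alone. T7 and SP6 phage promoters flank the insert; these can serve for in vitro transcription and as sequencing primer sites. A separate cassette places the Tn5 neomycin phosphotransferase gene under the SV40 early promoter with an HSV thymidine kinase polyadenylation signal, permitting G418 selection of stably transfected cells. The short HIV-1 LTR, ble and extra promoter or poly(A) fragments are most likely annotation artefacts or backbone remnants rather than functional elements.

IKKalpha is a serine kinase of the IKK complex that phosphorylates inhibitors of NF-κB, leading to their degradation. This construct suits overexpression of the tagged kinase for anti-FLAG detection or immunoprecipitation, in keeping with the associated study of how upstream kinases regulate IKKalpha and IKKbeta.
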