Features (pLannotate 1.2.2; 20 found; start..end, strand, type, name):
    291..308     -  promoter       AmpR promoter (fragment): bla
    349..1209    -  CDS            AmpR: β-lactamase; bla; confers resistance to ampicillin, carbenicillin, and related antibiotics
   1210..1314    -  promoter       AmpR promoter: bla
   1341..1769    +  rep_origin     f1 ori (sequence partly withheld): f1 bacteriophage origin of replication; arrow indicates direction of (+) strand synthesis
   1808..2187    +  enhancer       CMV enhancer: human cytomegalovirus immediate early enhancer
   2188..2391    +  promoter       CMV promoter: human cytomegalovirus (CMV) immediate early promoter
   2387..2420    +  LTR            5' LTR (truncated) (fragment): truncated 5' long terminal repeat (LTR) from HIV-1
   2436..2454    +  promoter       T7 promoter: promoter for bacteriophage T7 RNA polymerase
   2523..2543    +  CDS            FLAG (fragment): FLAG® epitope tag, followed by an enterokinase cleavage site
   2556..2576    +  CDS            FLAG (fragment): FLAG® epitope tag, followed by an enterokinase cleavage site
   2586..4817    +  CDS            Chuk: IKKA_MOUSE - Also known as Ikka. Experimental evidence at protein level: Swiss-Prot protein existence level 1. Serine kinase that plays an essential role in the NF-kappa-B signaling pathway which is activated by multiple stimuli such as inflammatory cytokines, bacterial or viral products, DNA damages or other cellular stresses. Acts as part of the canonical IKK complex in the conventional pathway of NF-kappa-B activation and phosphorylates inhibitors of NF-kappa-B on serine residues. These modifications allow polyubiquitination of the inhibitors and subsequent degradation by the proteasome. In
   4845..4863    -  promoter       SP6 promoter: promoter for bacteriophage SP6 RNA polymerase
   4889..5113    +  polyA_signal   bGH poly(A) signal: bovine growth hormone polyadenylation signal
   5117..5135    +  promoter       SV40 promoter (fragment): SV40 enhancer and early promoter
   5245..5833    -  rep_origin     ori: high-copy-number ColE1/pMB1/pBR322/pUC origin of replication
   6055..6071    +  polyA_signal   bGH poly(A) signal (fragment): bovine growth hormone polyadenylation signal
   6162..6209    -  polyA_signal   HSV TK poly(A) signal: herpes simplex virus thymidine kinase polyadenylation signal (Cole and Stacy, 1985)
   6268..6420    -  CDS            ble (fragment): BLE_KLEPN - Experimental evidence at protein level: Swiss-Prot protein existence level 1. Binding protein with a strong affinity to the bleomycin family of antibiotics. Binds to CL990; an antimitotic-antibiotic compound. From Klebsiella pneumoniae.
   6441..7235    -  CDS            NeoR/KanR: aminoglycoside phosphotransferase from Tn5; aph(3')-II (or nptII); confers resistance to neomycin, kanamycin, and G418 (Geneticin®)
   7270..289     -  promoter       SV40 promoter (across the origin): SV40 enhancer and early promoter
>Addgene plasmid #15467 | pCR-Flag-IKKalpha | addgene full sequence | sequence record 364499 | Addgene NGS Result
CTCGGCCTCTGCATAAATAAAAAAAATTAGTCAGCCATGGGGCGGAGAATGGGCGGAACTGGGCGGAGTT
AGGGGCGGGATGGGCGGAGTTAGGGGCGGGACTATGGTTGCTGACTAATTGAGATGCATGCTTTGCATAC
TTCTGCCTGCTGGGGAGCCTGGGGACTTTCCACACCTGGTTGCTGACTAATTGAGATGCATGCTTTGCAT
ACTTCTGCCTGCTGGGGAGCCTGGGGACTTTCCACACCCTAACTGACACACATTCCACAGCTGGTTCTTT
CCGCCTCAGGACTCTTCCTTTTTCAATAAATCAATCTAAAGTATATATGAGTAAACTTGGTCTGACAGTT
ACCAATGCTTAATCAGTGAGGCACCTATCTCAGCGATCTGTCTATTTCGTTCATCCATAGTTGCCTGACT
CCCCGTCGTGTAGATAACTACGATACGGGAGGGCTTACCATCTGGCCCCAGTGCTGCAATGATACCGCGA
GACCCACGCTCACCGGCTCCAGATTTATCAGCAATAAACCAGCCAGCCGGAAGGGCCGAGCGCAGAAGTG
GTCCTGCAACTTTATCCGCCTCCATCCAGTCTATTAATTGTTGCCGGGAAGCTAGAGTAAGTAGTTCGCC
AGTTAATAGTTTGCGCAACGTTGTTGCCATTGCTACAGGCATCGTGGTGTCACGCTCGTCGTTTGGTATG
GCTTCATTCAGCTCCGGTTCCCAACGATCAAGGCGAGTTACATGATCCCCCATGTTGTGCAAAAAAGCGG
TTAGCTCCTTCGGTCCTCCGATCGTTGTCAGAAGTAAGTTGGCCGCAGTGTTATCACTCATGGTTATGGC
AGCACTGCATAATTCTCTTACTGTCATGCCATCCGTAAGATGCTTTTCTGTGACTGGTGAGTACTCAACC
AAGTCATTCTGAGAATAGTGTATGCGGCGACCGAGTTGCTCTTGCCCGGCGTCAATACGGGATAATACCG
CGCCACATAGCAGAACTTTAAAAGTGCTCATCATTGGAAAACGTTCTTCGGGGCGAAAACTCTCAAGGAT
CTTACCGCTGTTGAGATCCAGTTCGATGTAACCCACTCGTGCACCCAACTGATCTTCAGCATCTTTTACT
TTCACCAGCGTTTCTGGGTGAGCAAAAACAGGAAGGCAAAATGCCGCAAAAAAGGGAATAAGGGCGACAC
GGAAATGTTGAATACTCATACTCTTCCTTTTTCAATATTATTGAAGCATTTATCAGGGTTATTGTCTCAT
GAGCGGATACATATTTGAATGTATTTAGAAAAATAAACAAATAGGGGTTCCGCGCACATTTCCCCGAAAA
GTGCCACCTG
[124 nt withheld, positions 1341-1464]
C
[91 nt withheld, positions 1466-1556]
A
[49 nt withheld, positions 1558-1606]
CCTTTGACGTTGGAGTCCACGTTCTTT
[37 nt withheld, positions 1634-1670]
ACCCTATCTCGGTCTATTCTTTTGATTTATAAGGGATTTTGCCGATTTCGGCCTATTGGTTAAAAAATGA
GCTGATTTAACAAAAATTTAACGCGAATTTTAACAAAATATTAACGCTTACAATTTACGCGCGCGTTGAC
ATTGATTATTGACTAGTTATTAATAGTAATCAATTACGGGGTCATTAGTTCATAGCCCATATATGGAGTT
CCGCGTTACATAACTTACGGTAAATGGCCCGCCTGGCTGACCGCCCAACGACCCCCGCCCATTGACGTCA
ATAATGACGTATGTTCCCATAGTAACGCCAATAGGGACTTTCCATTGACGTCAATGGGTGGAGTATTTAC
GGTAAACTGCCCACTTGGCAGTACATCAAGTGTATCATATGCCAAGTACGCCCCCTATTGACGTCAATGA
CGGTAAATGGCCCGCCTGGCATTATGCCCAGTACATGACCTTATGGGACTTTCCTACTTGGCAGTACATC
TACGTATTAGTCATCGCTATTACCATGGTGATGCGGTTTTGGCAGTACATCAATGGGCGTGGATAGCGGT
TTGACTCACGGGGATTTCCAAGTCTCCACCCCATTGACGTCAATGGGAGTTTGTTTTGGCACCAAAATCA
ACGGGACTTTCCAAAATGTCGTAACAACTCCGCCCCATTGACGCAAATGGGCGGTAGGCGTGTACGGTGG
GAGGTCTATATAAGCAGAGCTCTCTGGCTAACTAGAGAACCCACTGCTTACTGGCTTATCGAAATTAATA
CGACTCACTATAGGGAGACCCAAGCTTGGTACCGAGCTCGGATCCACTAGTAACGGCCGCCAGTGTGCTG
GAATTGATGGACTACAAGGACGACGATGACAAGGAATTGATGGACTACAAGGACGACGATGACAAGGAAT
TCATGGAGCGGCCCCCGGGGCTGCGGCCGGGCGCGGGCGGCCCCTGGGAGATGCGGGAACGGCTTGGCAC
CGGCGGTTTCGGGAACGTCAGTCTGTACCAGCACCGGGAACTTGATCTCAAAATAGCAATTAAGTCTTGT
CGTTTAGAGCTAAGTTCCAAAAACAGAGAGCGATGGTGCCATGAAATCCAGATCATGAAAAAGTTGGACC
ATGCGAATGTTGTAAAGGCCTGTGATGTCCCTGAGGAATTGAACTTTTTAATTAACGATGTGCCTCTTCT
GGCAATGGAGTACTGTTCTGGAGGGGACCTCCGGAAGCTACTCAACAAACCAGAAAATTGTTGTGGACTT
AAAGAAAGCCAGATACTTTCTTTACTGAGTGACATAGGATCTGGGATCCGATATCTGCATGAAAACAAAA
TTATACATCGAGATCTAAAACCTGAAAATATAGTTCTTCAAGATGTTGGTGGGAAGACAATACATAAAAT
AATTGATTTGGGTTATGCCAAAGATGTTGATCAAGGAAGTCTCTGTACATCTTTTGTGGGAACATTGCAG
TATTTGGCCCCAGAGCTCTTTGAAAATAAGCCGTACACAGCCACTGTGGATTATTGGAGCTTTGGGACCA
TGGTGTTTGAATGTATTGCTGGATATAGGCCTTTTTTGCATCATCTGCAGCCGTTTACCTGGCATGAGAA
GATTAAGAAGAAAGATCCAAAGTGTATATTTGCATGTGAAGAGATGACTGGAGAAGTTCGGTTTAGTAGC
CATTTACCTCAGCCAAACAGCCTTTGTAGTTTAATAGTAGAGCCAATGGAAAGCTGGCTCCAATTGATGC
TGAATTGGGACCCACAGCAGAGAGGGGGACCTATTGATCTTACTTTGAAGCAGCCAAGATGTTTTGCATT
AATGGATCACATTCTCAATTTAAAGATAGTGCACATCCTAAATATGACTTCTGCAAAAATCATTTCTTTT
CTGTTACCATGTGATGAAAGTCTTCATTCACTACAGTCTCGAATTGAGCGTGAAACAGGAATAAATACAG
GTTCTCAGGAGCTTCTGTCAGAGACAGGGATTTCTCTGGATCCTCGGAAACCAGCCTCTCAGTGTGTTCT
AGATGGAGTTAGAGGCTGTGATAGCTACATGGTTTATTTGTTTGATAAAAGTAAGACTGTATATGAAGGA
CCATTTGCATCCAGAAGTTTATCTGATTGTGTAAATTATATTGTACAAGACAGCAAAATACAACTGCCAA
TTATACAGCTGCGGAAAGTATGGGCTGAAGCAGTGCACTACGTATCTGGGCTAAAGGAAGACTACAGCAG
GCTCTTCCAGGGACAAAGAGCAGCAATGTTAAGTCTTCTTAGATATAATGCTAACTTGACAAAAATGAAG
AATACTTTGATCTCAGCATCACAGCAACTCAAAGCTAAATTGGAGTTTTTTCGAAAAAGCATTCAGCTTG
ACTTGGAGAGATATAGTGAGCAGATGACTTATGGGATATCTTCAGAAAAAATGTTAAAAGCATGGAAAGA
AATGGAAGAAAAGGCCATTCACTATTCTGAGGTTGGTGTCATTGGTTATCTTGAGGATCAAATTATGTCT
TTGCACACTGAAATCATGGAGCTGCAGAAGAGCCCCTATGGACGACGCCAGGGAGACTTGATGGAGTCTC
TGGAGCAGCGTGCCATTGATCTCTATAAGCAGCTAAAGCACAGACCTCCTGATCACTTGTACAGCGACAG
CACAGAGATGGTGAAGATCATCGTGCACACCGTGCAGAGTCAGGACCGTGTTCTCAAGGAGCTGTTTGGT
CACCTGAGCAAGTTGTTGGGCTGCAAGCAGAAGATTATTGATCTACTCCCCAAGGTGGAAGTGGCCCTCA
GTAACATCAAAGAAGCTGACAATACTGTCATGTTTATGCAGGGAAAGAGGCAGAAAGAAATTTGGCACCT
CCTTAAAATTGCCTGTACACAGAGTTCTGCCCGCTCTCTTGTAGGATACAGTCTAGAAGGCACAGTAACC
CCTCCAGTATCAGCATGGCTGCCCCCTACATTAGCAGACCGTGAACATCCTCTGACATGTGTGGTAACTC
CTCAAGATGGAGAGACGTTAGCACAAATGATAGAAGAAAATCTGAACTGTCTTGGCCATTTAAGTACTAT
TATTCGTGAAGCAAATGAGGACCAGAGCAGTAGTTTGATGAGTCTTGATTGGAGTTGGTTAGCAGAACTC
GAGCATGCATCTAGAGGGCCCTATTCTATAGTGTCACCTAAATGCTAGAGCTCGCTGATCAGCCTCGACT
GTGCCTTCTAGTTGCCAGCCATCTGTTGTTTGCCCCTCCCCCGTGCCTTCCTTGACCCTGGAAGGTGCCA
CTCCCACTGTCCTTTCCTAATAAAATGAGGAAATTGCATCGCATTGTCTGAGTAGGTGTCATTCTATTCT
GGGGGGTGGGGTGGGGCAGGACAGCAAGGGGGAGGATTGGGAAGACAATAGCAGGCATGCTGGGGATGCG
GTGGGCTCTATGGCTTCTGAGGCGGAAAGAACCAGTGGCGGTAATACGGTTATCCACAGAATCAGGGGAT
AACGCAGGAAAGAACATGTGAGCAAAAGGCCAGCAAAAGGCCAGGAACCGTAAAAAGGCCGCGTTGCTGG
CGTTTTTCCATAGGCTCCGCCCCCCTGACGAGCATCACAAAAATCGACGCTCAAGTCAGAGGTGGCGAAA
CCCGACAGGACTATAAAGATACCAGGCGTTTCCCCCTGGAAGCTCCCTCGTGCGCTCTCCTGTTCCGACC
CTGCCGCTTACCGGATACCTGTCCGCCTTTCTCCCTTCGGGAAGCGTGGCGCTTTCTCATAGCTCACGCT
GTAGGTATCTCAGTTCGGTGTAGGTCGTTCGCTCCAAGCTGGGCTGTGTGCACGAACCCCCCGTTCAGCC
CGACCGCTGCGCCTTATCCGGTAACTATCGTCTTGAGTCCAACCCGGTAAGACACGACTTATCGCCACTG
GCAGCAGCCACTGGTAACAGGATTAGCAGAGCGAGGTATGTAGGCGGTGCTACAGAGTTCTTGAAGTGGT
GGCCTAACTACGGCTACACTAGAAGAACAGTATTTGGTATCTGCGCTCTGCTGAAGCCAGTTACCTTCGG
AAAAAGAGTTGGTAGCTCTTGATCCGGCAAACAAACCACCGCTGGTAGCGGTGGTTTTTTTGTTTGCAAG
CAGCAGATTACGCGCAGAAAAAAAGGATCTCAAGAAGATCCTTTGATCTTTTCTACGGGGTCTGACGCTC
AGTGGAACGAAAACTCACGTTAAGGGATTTTGGTCATGAGATTATCAAAAAGGATCTTCACCTAGATCCT
TTTAAATTAAAAATGAAGTTTTAAATCAATCTAAAGTATATATGAGTAACCTGAGGCTATGGCAGGGCCT
GCCGCCCCGACGTTGGCTGCGAGCCCTGGGCCTTCACCCGAACTTGGGGGGTGGGGTGGGGAAAAGGAAG
AAACGCGGGCGTATTGGCCCCAATGGGGTCTCGGTGGGGTATCGACAGAGTGCCAGCCCTGGGACCGAAC
CCCGCGTTTATGAACAAACGACCCAACACCGTGCGTTTTATTCTGTCTTTTTATTGCCGTCATAGCGCGG
GTTCCTTCCGGTATTGTCTCCTTCCGTGTTTCAGTTAGCCTCCCCCTAGGGTGGGCGAAGAACTCCAGCA
TGAGATCCCCGCGCTGGAGGATCATCCAGCCGGCGTCCCGGAAAACGATTCCGAAGCCCAACCTTTCATA
GAAGGCGGCGGTGGAATCGAAATCTCGTGATGGCAGGTTGGGCGTCGCTTGGTCGGTCATTTCGAACCCC
AGAGTCCCGCTCAGAAGAACTCGTCAAGAAGGCGATAGAAGGCGATGCGCTGCGAATCGGGAGCGGCGAT
ACCGTAAAGCACGAGGAAGCGGTCAGCCCATTCGCCGCCAAGCTCTTCAGCAATATCACGGGTAGCCAAC
GCTATGTCCTGATAGCGGTCCGCCACACCCAGCCGGCCACAGTCGATGAATCCAGAAAAGCGGCCATTTT
CCACCATGATATTCGGCAAGCAGGCATCGCCATGGGTCACGACGAGATCCTCGCCGTCGGGCATGCTCGC
CTTGAGCCTGGCGAACAGTTCGGCTGGCGCGAGCCCCTGATGCTCTTCGTCCAGATCATCCTGATCGACA
AGACCGGCTTCCATCCGAGTACGTGCTCGCTCGATGCGATGTTTCGCTTGGTGGTCGAATGGGCAGGTAG
CCGGATCAAGCGTATGCAGCCGCCGCATTGCATCAGCCATGATGGATACTTTCTCGGCAGGAGCAAGGTG
AGATGACAGGAGATCCTGCCCCGGCACTTCGCCCAATAGCAGCCAGTCCCTTCCCGCTTCAGTGACAACG
TCGAGCACAGCTGCGCAAGGAACGCCCGTCGTGGCCAGCCACGATAGCCGCGCTGCCTCGTCTTGCAGTT
CATTCAGGGCACCGGACAGGTCGGTCTTGACAAAAAGAACCGGGCGCCCCTGCGCTGACAGCCGGAACAC
GGCGGCATCAGAGCAGCCGATTGTCTGTTGTGCCCAGTCATAGCCGAATAGCCTCTCCACCCAAGCGGCC
GGAGAACCTGCGTGCAATCCATCTTGTTCAATCATGCGAAACGATCCTCATCCTGTCTCTTGATCGATCT
TTGCAAAAGCCTAGGCCTCCAAAAAAGCCTCCTCACTACTTCTGGAATAGCTCAGAGGCCGAGGCGGC
