>Addgene plasmid #15467 | pCR-Flag-IKKalpha | addgene partial sequence | sequence record 21957 | T7 5'-TAATACGACTCACTATAGGG-3'
TCGGATCCCTAGTAACGGCCGCCAGTGTGCTGGAATTGATGGACTACAAGGACGACGATGACAAGGAATT
GATGGACTACAAGGACGACGATGACAAGGAATTCATGGAGCGGCCCCCGGGGCTGCGGCCGGGCGCGGGC
GGCCCCTGGGAGATGCGGGAACGGCTTGGCACCGGCGGTTTCGGGAACGTCAGTCTGTACCAGCACCGGG
AACTTGATCTCAAAATAGCAATTAAGTCTTGTCGTTTAGAGCTAAGTTCCAAAAACAGAGAGCGATGGTG
CCATGAAATCCAGATCATGAAAAAGTTGGACCATGCGAATGTTGTAAAGGCCTGTGATGTCCCTGAGGAA
TTGAACTTTTTAATTAACGATGTGCCTCTTCTGGCAATGGAGTACTGTTCTGGAGGGGACCTCCGGAAGC
TACTCAACAAACCAGAAAATTGTTGTGGACTTAAAGAAAGCCAGATACTTTCTTTACTGAGTGACATAGG
ATCTGGGATCCGATATCTGCATGAAAACAAAATTATACATCGAGATCTAAAACCTGAAAATATAGTTCTT
CAAGATGTTGGTGGGAAGACAATACATAAAATAATTGATTTGGGTTATGCCAAAGATGTTGATCAAGGAA
GTCTCTGTACATCTTTTGTGGGAACATTGCAGTATTTGGCCCCAGAGCTCTTTGAAAATAAGCCGTACAC
AGCCACTGTGGATTATTGGAGCTTTGGGACCATGGTGTTTGAATGTATTGCTGGATATAGGCCTTTTTTG
CATCATCTGCAGCCGTTTACCTGGCATG
